>Addgene plasmid #138431 | pcDNA4/TO-ORF24 R68A-3xFLAG | depositor full sequence | sequence record 267311 | pcDNA4/TO-ORF24 R68A-3xFLAG sequence 7371 bps
GACGGATCGGGAGATCTCCCGATCCCCTATGGTGCACTCTCAGTACAATCTGCTCTGATGCCGCATAGTT
AAGCCAGTATCTGCTCCCTGCTTGTGTGTTGGAGGTCGCTGAGTAGTGCGCGAGCAAAATTTAAGCTACA
ACAAGGCAAGGCTTGACCGACAATTGCATGAAGAATCTGCTTAGGGTTAGGCGTTTTGCGCTGCTTCGCG
ATGTACGGGCCAGATATACGCGTTGACATTGATTATTGACTAGTTATTAATAGTAATCAATTACGGGGTC
ATTAGTTCATAGCCCATATATGGAGTTCCGCGTTACATAACTTACGGTAAATGGCCCGCCTGGCTGACCG
CCCAACGACCCCCGCCCATTGACGTCAATAATGACGTATGTTCCCATAGTAACGCCAATAGGGACTTTCC
ATTGACGTCAATGGGTGGAGTATTTACGGTAAACTGCCCACTTGGCAGTACATCAAGTGTATCATATGCC
AAGTACGCCCCCTATTGACGTCAATGACGGTAAATGGCCCGCCTGGCATTATGCCCAGTACATGACCTTA
TGGGACTTTCCTACTTGGCAGTACATCTACGTATTAGTCATCGCTATTACCATGGTGATGCGGTTTTGGC
AGTACATCAATGGGCGTGGATAGCGGTTTGACTCACGGGGATTTCCAAGTCTCCACCCCATTGACGTCAA
TGGGAGTTTGTTTTGGAACCAAAATCAACGGGACTTTCCAAAATGTCGTAACAACTCCGCCCCATTGACG
CAAATGGGCGGTAGGCGTGTACGGTGGGAGGTCTATATAAGCAGAGCTCTCCCTATCAGTGATAGAGATC
TCCCTATCAGTGATAGAGATCGTCGACGAGCTCGTTTAGTGAACCGTCAGATCGCCTGGAGACGCCATCC
ACGCTGTTTTGACCTCCATAGAAGACACCGGGACCGATCCAGCCTCCGGACTCTAGCGTTTAAACTTAAG
CTTGGTACCGAGCTCGGATCCATGGCAGCGCTCGAGGGCCCCCTACTACTGCCACCGAGCGCCTCCCTGA
CGACGAGTCCGCAGACCACGTGTTATCAAGCGACTTGGGAATCACAGCTGGAAATATTCTGCTGTCTGGC
CACCAACTCGCACCTGCAGGCAGAGCTGACCTTAGAAGGTCTTGATAAGATGATGCAGCCCGAGCCCACC
TTTTTCGCCTGCGCAGCGATACGCAGACTACTCCTGGGGGAACGCCTCCACCCTTTTATACATCAAGAAG
GGACTCTTTTGGGAAAAGTGGGTCGACGGTACAGCGGCGAAGGTTTAATAATTGACGGTGGTGGAGTGTT
TACGCGCGGACAGATAGACACCGACAACTACCTACCTGCGGTGGGATCATGGGAACTTACCGATGATTGT
GATAAACCCTGCGAATTCAGGGAGCTACGCTCGCTGTATCTTCCCGCGCTACTAACGTGCACCATATGTT
ACAAAGCCATGTTCAGGATAGTGTGCAGGTACCTGGAGTTCTGGGAGTTCGAACAGTGTTTTCATGCGTT
TCTGGCGGTGTTGCCCCATAGTCTACAACCCACAATCTATCAAAATTATTTTGCACTCCTGGAGAGCCTG
AAGCATCTCTCGTTTTCAATAATGCCACCCGCATCCCCAGACGCACAGCTACATTTTTTAAAGTTTAACA
TCGGCAGCTTCATGGCCACGTGGGGGTGGCACGGAGAGCTGGTCTCGCTGCGCCGTGCCATCGCTCACAA
CGTAGAGCGACTGCCCACCGTGCTGAAGAACCTGTCGAAACAGAGTAAGCACCAGGACGTCAAGGTTAAC
GGACGGGATCTGGTGGGCTTTCAGCTGGCTCTAAACCAGCTCGTGTCCCGTCTGCACGTAAAAATCCAAC
GCAAGGACCCCGGACCAAAGCCATACAGGGTGGTCGTCAGTACCCCAGATTGTACCTACTATCTAGTGTA
TCCGGGCACACCGGCCATCTACAGACTCGTCATGTGTATGGCAGTGGCAGACTGCATCGGCCACTCGTGC
AGCGGACTGCACCCCTGCGCAAACTTTTTAGGCACCCACGAGACACCGCGTCTCCTGGCGGCGACGCTTT
CAAGAATCCGGTACGCGCCGAAAGACCGGCGAGCAGCCATGAAGGGAAATTTGCAGGCGTGCTTCCAACG
ATACGCGGCCACGGACGCGCGGACTCTGGGCAGCTCCACAGTGTCAGACATGCTGGAACCCACAAAACAC
GTCAGTTTGGAAAACTTCAAGATCACCATATTCAACACCAACATGGTGATTAACACTAAGATAAGCTGCC
ACGTTCCTAACACCCTGCAAAAGACTATTTTAAACATCCCCAGATTGACCAACAATTTTGTTATACGAAA
GTACTCCGTAAAGGAACCTTCTTTTACCATAAGCGTGTTTTTTTCCGACAACATGTGTCAAGGCACCGCA
ATAAACATCAACATCAGTGGGGACATGCTGCACTTTCTCTTCGCAATGGGTACGCTGAAATGCTTTCTGC
CAATCAGGCACATATTTCCTGTATCGATAGCAAATTGGAACTCCACGTTGGACCTGCACGGACTGGAAAA
CCAGTACATGGTGAGAATGGGGCGAAAAAACGTATTTTGGACCACAAACTTTCCATCTGTGGTCTCCAGC
AAGGATGGGCTAAACGTGTCCTGGTTTAAGGCCGCGACAGCCACGATTTCTAAAGTGTACGGGCAGCCTC
TTGTGGAACAGATTCGCCACGAGCTGGCGCCCATTCTCACGGACCAGCACGCGCGCATCGACGGAAACAA
AAATAGAATATTCTCCCTACTTGAGCACAGAAACCGTTCCCAAATACAGACGCTACACAAAAGGTTCCTG
GAGTGTCTGGTGGAATGCTGTTCGTTTCTCAGGCTTGACGTGGCTTGCATTAGGCGAGCCGCCGCCCGGG
GCCTGTTTGACTTCTCAAAGAAGATAATCAGTCACACTAAAAGCAAACACGAGTGCGCAGTACTGGGATA
TAAAAAGTGTAACCTAATCCCGAAAATCTATGCCCGAAACAAGAAGACCAGGCTAGACGAGTTGGGCCGC
AATGCAAACTTCATTTCGTTCGTCGCCACCACGGGTCATCGGTTCGCCGCTCTAAAGCCACAAATTGTCC
GTCACGCCATTCGCAAACTAGGCCTGCACTGGCGCCACCGAACGGCCGCGTCCAACGAGCAGACACCGCC
AGCCGATCCCCGCGTACGTTGCGTCCGTCCGCTGGTCTCAGGGCGGCCGCTCGAGGGAGGCGGTGGAGCC
GACTACAAGGACCACGACGGCGACTACAAGGACCACGACATCGACTACAAGGACGACGACGACAAGGGGC
CCGTTTAAACCCGCTGATCAGCCTCGACTGTGCCTTCTAGTTGCCAGCCATCTGTTGTTTGCCCCTCCCC
CGTGCCTTCCTTGACCCTGGAAGGTGCCACTCCCACTGTCCTTTCCTAATAAAATGAGGAAATTGCATCG
CATTGTCTGAGTAGGTGTCATTCTATTCTGGGGGGTGGGGTGGGGCAGGACAGCAAGGGGGAGGATTGGG
AAGACAATAGCAGGCATGCTGGGGATGCGGTGGGCTCTATGGCTTCTGAGGCGGAAAGAACCAGCTGGGG
CTCTAGGGGGTATCCCC
[124 nt withheld, positions 3658-3781]
C
[91 nt withheld, positions 3783-3873]
A
[49 nt withheld, positions 3875-3923]
CCTTTGACGTTGGAGTCCACGTTCTTT
[37 nt withheld, positions 3951-3987]
ACCCTATCTCGGTCTATTCTTTTGATTTATAAGGGATTTTGCCGATTTCGGCCTATTGGTTAAAAAATGA
GCTGATTTAACAAAAATTTAACGCGAATTAATTCTGTGGAATGTGTGTCAGTTAGGGTGTGGAAAGTCCC
CAGGCTCCCCAGCAGGCAGAAGTATGCAAAGCATGCATCTCAATTAGTCAGCAACCAGGTGTGGAAAGTC
CCCAGGCTCCCCAGCAGGCAGAAGTATGCAAAGCATGCATCTCAATTAGTCAGCAACCATAGTCCCGCCC
CTAACTCCGCCCATCCCGCCCCTAACTCCGCCCAGTTCCGCCCATTCTCCGCCCCATGGCTGACTAATTT
TTTTTATTTATGCAGAGGCCGAGGCCGCCTCTGCCTCTGAGCTATTCCAGAAGTAGTGAGGAGGCTTTTT
TGGAGGCCTAGGCTTTTGCAAAAAGCTCCCGGGAGCTTGTATATCCATTTTCGGATCTGATCAGCACGTG
TTGACAATTAATCATCGGCATAGTATATCGGCATAGTATAATACGACAAGGTGAGGAACTAAACCATGGC
CAAGTTGACCAGTGCCGTTCCGGTGCTCACCGCGCGCGACGTCGCCGGAGCGGTCGAGTTCTGGACCGAC
CGGCTCGGGTTCTCCCGGGACTTCGTGGAGGACGACTTCGCCGGTGTGGTCCGGGACGACGTGACCCTGT
TCATCAGCGCGGTCCAGGACCAGGTGGTGCCGGACAACACCCTGGCCTGGGTGTGGGTGCGCGGCCTGGA
CGAGCTGTACGCCGAGTGGTCGGAGGTCGTGTCCACGAACTTCCGGGACGCCTCCGGGCCGGCCATGACC
GAGATCGGCGAGCAGCCGTGGGGGCGGGAGTTCGCCCTGCGCGACCCGGCCGGCAACTGCGTGCACTTCG
TGGCCGAGGAGCAGGACTGACACGTGCTACGAGATTTCGATTCCACCGCCGCCTTCTATGAAAGGTTGGG
CTTCGGAATCGTTTTCCGGGACGCCGGCTGGATGATCCTCCAGCGCGGGGATCTCATGCTGGAGTTCTTC
GCCCACCCCAACTTGTTTATTGCAGCTTATAATGGTTACAAATAAAGCAATAGCATCACAAATTTCACAA
ATAAAGCATTTTTTTCACTGCATTCTAGTTGTGGTTTGTCCAAACTCATCAATGTATCTTATCATGTCTG
TATACCGTCGACCTCTAGCTAGAGCTTGGCGTAATCATGGTCATAGCTGTTTCCTGTGTGAAATTGTTAT
CCGCTCACAATTCCACACAACATACGAGCCGGAAGCATAAAGTGTAAAGCCTGGGGTGCCTAATGAGTGA
GCTAACTCACATTAATTGCGTTGCGCTCACTGCCCGCTTTCCAGTCGGGAAACCTGTCGTGCCAGCTGCA
TTAATGAATCGGCCAACGCGCGGGGAGAGGCGGTTTGCGTATTGGGCGCTCTTCCGCTTCCTCGCTCACT
GACTCGCTGCGCTCGGTCGTTCGGCTGCGGCGAGCGGTATCAGCTCACTCAAAGGCGGTAATACGGTTAT
CCACAGAATCAGGGGATAACGCAGGAAAGAACATGTGAGCAAAAGGCCAGCAAAAGGCCAGGAACCGTAA
AAAGGCCGCGTTGCTGGCGTTTTTCCATAGGCTCCGCCCCCCTGACGAGCATCACAAAAATCGACGCTCA
AGTCAGAGGTGGCGAAACCCGACAGGACTATAAAGATACCAGGCGTTTCCCCCTGGAAGCTCCCTCGTGC
GCTCTCCTGTTCCGACCCTGCCGCTTACCGGATACCTGTCCGCCTTTCTCCCTTCGGGAAGCGTGGCGCT
TTCTCATAGCTCACGCTGTAGGTATCTCAGTTCGGTGTAGGTCGTTCGCTCCAAGCTGGGCTGTGTGCAC
GAACCCCCCGTTCAGCCCGACCGCTGCGCCTTATCCGGTAACTATCGTCTTGAGTCCAACCCGGTAAGAC
ACGACTTATCGCCACTGGCAGCAGCCACTGGTAACAGGATTAGCAGAGCGAGGTATGTAGGCGGTGCTAC
AGAGTTCTTGAAGTGGTGGCCTAACTACGGCTACACTAGAAGAACAGTATTTGGTATCTGCGCTCTGCTG
AAGCCAGTTACCTTCGGAAAAAGAGTTGGTAGCTCTTGATCCGGCAAACAAACCACCGCTGGTAGCGGTT
TTTTTGTTTGCAAGCAGCAGATTACGCGCAGAAAAAAAGGATCTCAAGAAGATCCTTTGATCTTTTCTAC
GGGGTCTGACGCTCAGTGGAACGAAAACTCACGTTAAGGGATTTTGGTCATGAGATTATCAAAAAGGATC
TTCACCTAGATCCTTTTAAATTAAAAATGAAGTTTTAAATCAATCTAAAGTATATATGAGTAAACTTGGT
CTGACAGTTACCAATGCTTAATCAGTGAGGCACCTATCTCAGCGATCTGTCTATTTCGTTCATCCATAGT
TGCCTGACTCCCCGTCGTGTAGATAACTACGATACGGGAGGGCTTACCATCTGGCCCCAGTGCTGCAATG
ATACCGCGAGACCCACGCTCACCGGCTCCAGATTTATCAGCAATAAACCAGCCAGCCGGAAGGGCCGAGC
GCAGAAGTGGTCCTGCAACTTTATCCGCCTCCATCCAGTCTATTAATTGTTGCCGGGAAGCTAGAGTAAG
TAGTTCGCCAGTTAATAGTTTGCGCAACGTTGTTGCCATTGCTACAGGCATCGTGGTGTCACGCTCGTCG
TTTGGTATGGCTTCATTCAGCTCCGGTTCCCAACGATCAAGGCGAGTTACATGATCCCCCATGTTGTGCA
AAAAAGCGGTTAGCTCCTTCGGTCCTCCGATCGTTGTCAGAAGTAAGTTGGCCGCAGTGTTATCACTCAT
GGTTATGGCAGCACTGCATAATTCTCTTACTGTCATGCCATCCGTAAGATGCTTTTCTGTGACTGGTGAG
TACTCAACCAAGTCATTCTGAGAATAGTGTATGCGGCGACCGAGTTGCTCTTGCCCGGCGTCAATACGGG
ATAATACCGCGCCACATAGCAGAACTTTAAAAGTGCTCATCATTGGAAAACGTTCTTCGGGGCGAAAACT
CTCAAGGATCTTACCGCTGTTGAGATCCAGTTCGATGTAACCCACTCGTGCACCCAACTGATCTTCAGCA
TCTTTTACTTTCACCAGCGTTTCTGGGTGAGCAAAAACAGGAAGGCAAAATGCCGCAAAAAAGGGAATAA
GGGCGACACGGAAATGTTGAATACTCATACTCTTCCTTTTTCAATATTATTGAAGCATTTATCAGGGTTA
TTGTCTCATGAGCGGATACATATTTGAATGTATTTAGAAAAATAAACAAATAGGGGTTCCGCGCACATTT
CCCCGAAAAGTGCCACCTGACGTC
Features (pLannotate 1.2.2; 24 found; start..end, strand, type, name):
     28..80      -  misc_feature   bom (fragment): basis of mobility region from pBR322
    235..614     +  enhancer       CMV enhancer: human cytomegalovirus immediate early enhancer
    687..704     -  promoter       CMV promoter (fragment): human cytomegalovirus (CMV) immediate early promoter
    767..818     +  promoter       CMVd2 promoter: truncated human cytomegalovirus (CMV) immediate early promoter that yields moderately reduced expression relative to the full-length promoter
    820..839     +  promoter       PLtetO-1 promoter (fragment): modified phage lambda PL promoter with tet operator sites (Lutz and Bujard, 1997)
    841..860     +  promoter       PLtetO-1 promoter (fragment): modified phage lambda PL promoter with tet operator sites (Lutz and Bujard, 1997)
    868..901     +  promoter       TRE3GV promoter (fragment): 3rd-generation Tet-responsive promoter that can be activated by binding of Tet-On® 3G, optimized for retroviral and lentiviral vectors
   1002..3257    +  CDS            ORF24: ORF24_HHV8P - Protein inferred from homology: Swiss-Prot protein existence level 3. From Human herpesvirus 8 type P (isolate GK18) (HHV-8) (Kaposi's sarcoma-associated herpesvirus).
   3336..3356    +  CDS            FLAG (fragment): FLAG® epitope tag, followed by an enterokinase cleavage site
   3388..3612    +  polyA_signal   bGH poly(A) signal: bovine growth hormone polyadenylation signal
   3616..3637    +  promoter       SV40 promoter (fragment): SV40 enhancer and early promoter
   3658..4086    +  rep_origin     f1 ori (sequence partly withheld): f1 bacteriophage origin of replication; arrow indicates direction of (+) strand synthesis
   4100..4429    +  promoter       SV40 promoter: SV40 enhancer and early promoter
   4477..4524    +  promoter       EM7 promoter: synthetic bacterial promoter&nbsp
   4543..4917    +  CDS            BleoR: antibiotic-binding protein; Sh ble from Streptoalloteichus hindustanus; confers resistance to bleomycin, phleomycin, and Zeocin™
   4927..5052    +  CDS            ble (fragment): BLE_KLEPN - Experimental evidence at protein level: Swiss-Prot protein existence level 1. Binding protein with a strong affinity to the bleomycin family of antibiotics. Binds to CL990; an antimitotic-antibiotic compound. From Klebsiella pneumoniae.
   5047..5168    +  polyA_signal   SV40 poly(A) signal: SV40 polyadenylation signal
   5241..5257    -  protein_bind   lac operator: The lac repressor binds to the lac operator to inhibit transcription in E. coli. This inhibition can be relieved by adding lactose or isopropyl-β-D-thiogalactopyranoside (IPTG). lac repressor encoded by lacI
   5265..5295    -  promoter       lac promoter: promoter for the E. coli lac operon
   5310..5331    -  protein_bind   CAP binding site: CAP binding activates transcription in the presence of cAMP. E. coli catabolite activator protein
   5344..5436    -  CDS            lacI (fragment): lac repressor; lacI; The lac repressor binds to the lac operator to inhibit transcription in E. coli. This inhibition can be relieved by adding lactose or isopropyl-β-D-thiogalactopyranoside (IPTG).
   5619..6204    -  rep_origin     ori: high-copy-number ColE1/pMB1/pBR322/pUC origin of replication
   6375..7235    -  CDS            AmpR: β-lactamase; bla; confers resistance to ampicillin, carbenicillin, and related antibiotics
   7236..7340    -  promoter       AmpR promoter: bla
