>Addgene plasmid #138431 | pcDNA4/TO-ORF24 R68A-3xFLAG | addgene full sequence | sequence record 272750 | Addgene NGS Result
GACATTGATTATTGACTAGTTATTAATAGTAATCAATTACGGGGTCATTAGTTCATAGCCCATATATGGA
GTTCCGCGTTACATAACTTACGGTAAATGGCCCGCCTGGCTGACCGCCCAACGACCCCCGCCCATTGACG
TCAATAATGACGTATGTTCCCATAGTAACGCCAATAGGGACTTTCCATTGACGTCAATGGGTGGAGTATT
TACGGTAAACTGCCCACTTGGCAGTACATCAAGTGTATCATATGCCAAGTACGCCCCCTATTGACGTCAA
TGACGGTAAATGGCCCGCCTGGCATTATGCCCAGTACATGACCTTATGGGACTTTCCTACTTGGCAGTAC
ATCTACGTATTAGTCATCGCTATTACCATGGTGATGCGGTTTTGGCAGTACATCAATGGGCGTGGATAGC
GGTTTGACTCACGGGGATTTCCAAGTCTCCACCCCATTGACGTCAATGGGAGTTTGTTTTGGCACCAAAA
TCAACGGGACTTTCCAAAATGTCGTAACAACTCCGCCCCATTGACGCAAATGGGCGGTAGGCGTGTACGG
TGGGAGGTCTATATAAGCAGAGCTCTCCCTATCAGTGATAGAGATCTCCCTATCAGTGATAGAGATCGTC
GACGAGCTCGTTTAGTGAACCGTCAGATCGCCTGGAGACGCCATCCACGCTGTTTTGACCTCCATAGAAG
ACACCGGGACCGATCCAGCCTCCGGACTCTAGCGTTTAAACTTAAGCTTGGTACCGAGCTCGGATCCATG
GCAGCGCTCGAGGGCCCCCTACTACTGCCACCGAGCGCCTCCCTGACGACGAGTCCGCAGACCACGTGTT
ATCAAGCGACTTGGGAATCACAGCTGGAAATATTCTGCTGTCTGGCCACCAACTCGCACCTGCAGGCAGA
GCTGACCTTAGAAGGTCTTGATAAGATGATGCAGCCCGAGCCCACCTTTTTCGCCTGCGCAGCGATACGC
AGACTACTCCTGGGGGAACGCCTCCACCCTTTTATACATCAAGAAGGGACTCTTTTGGGAAAAGTGGGTC
GACGGTACAGCGGCGAAGGTTTAATAATTGACGGTGGTGGAGTGTTTACGCGCGGACAGATAGACACCGA
CAACTACCTACCTGCGGTGGGATCATGGGAACTTACCGATGATTGTGATAAACCCTGCGAATTCAGGGAG
CTACGCTCGCTGTATCTTCCCGCGCTACTAACGTGCACCATATGTTACAAAGCCATGTTCAGGATAGTGT
GCAGGTACCTGGAGTTCTGGGAGTTCGAACAGTGTTTTCATGCGTTTCTGGCGGTGTTGCCCCATAGTCT
ACAACCCACAATCTATCAAAATTATTTTGCACTCCTGGAGAGCCTGAAGCATCTCTCGTTTTCAATAATG
CCACCCGCATCCCCAGACGCACAGCTACATTTTTTAAAGTTTAACATCGGCAGCTTCATGGCCACGTGGG
GGTGGCACGGAGAGCTGGTCTCGCTGCGCCGTGCCATCGCTCACAACGTAGAGCGACTGCCCACCGTGCT
GAAGAACCTGTCGAAACAGAGTAAGCACCAGGACGTCAAGGTTAACGGACGGGATCTGGTGGGCTTTCAG
CTGGCTCTAAACCAGCTCGTGTCCCGTCTGCACGTAAAAATCCAACGCAAGGACCCCGGACCAAAGCCAT
ACAGGGTGGTCGTCAGTACCCCAGATTGTACCTACTATCTAGTGTATCCGGGCACACCGGCCATCTACAG
ACTCGTCATGTGTATGGCAGTGGCAGACTGCATCGGCCACTCGTGCAGCGGACTGCACCCCTGCGCAAAC
TTTTTAGGCACCCACGAGACACCGCGTCTCCTGGCGGCGACGCTTTCAAGAATCCGGTACGCGCCGAAAG
ACCGGCGAGCAGCCATGAAGGGAAATTTGCAGGCGTGCTTCCAACGATACGCGGCCACGGACGCGCGGAC
TCTGGGCAGCTCCACAGTGTCAGACATGCTGGAACCCACAAAACACGTCAGTTTGGAAAACTTCAAGATC
ACCATATTCAACACCAACATGGTGATTAACACTAAGATAAGCTGCCACGTTCCTAACACCCTGCAAAAGA
CTATTTTAAACATCCCCAGATTGACCAACAATTTTGTTATACGAAAGTACTCCGTAAAGGAACCTTCTTT
TACCATAAGCGTGTTTTTTTCCGACAACATGTGTCAAGGCACCGCAATAAACATCAACATCAGTGGGGAC
ATGCTGCACTTTCTCTTCGCAATGGGTACGCTGAAATGCTTTCTGCCAATCAGGCACATATTTCCTGTAT
CGATAGCAAATTGGAACTCCACGTTGGACCTGCACGGACTGGAAAACCAGTACATGGTGAGAATGGGGCG
AAAAAACGTATTTTGGACCACAAACTTTCCATCTGTGGTCTCCAGCAAGGATGGGCTAAACGTGTCCTGG
TTTAAGGCCGCGACAGCCACGATTTCTAAAGTGTACGGGCAGCCTCTTGTGGAACAGATTCGCCACGAGC
TGGCGCCCATTCTCACGGACCAGCACGCGCGCATCGACGGAAACAAAAATAGAATATTCTCCCTACTTGA
GCACAGAAACCGTTCCCAAATACAGACGCTACACAAAAGGTTCCTGGAGTGTCTGGTGGAATGCTGTTCG
TTTCTCAGGCTTGACGTGGCTTGCATTAGGCGAGCCGCCGCCCGGGGCCTGTTTGACTTCTCAAAGAAGA
TAATCAGTCACACTAAAAGCAAACACGAGTGCGCAGTACTGGGATATAAAAAGTGTAACCTAATCCCGAA
AATCTATGCCCGAAACAAGAAGACCAGGCTAGACGAGTTGGGCCGCAATGCAAACTTCATTTCGTTCGTC
GCCACCACGGGTCATCGGTTCGCCGCTCTAAAGCCACAAATTGTCCGTCACGCCATTCGCAAACTAGGCC
TGCACTGGCGCCACCGAACGGCCGCGTCCAACGAGCAGACACCGCCAGCCGATCCCCGCGTACGTTGCGT
CCGTCCGCTGGTCTCAGGGCGGCCGCTCGAGGGAGGCGGTGGAGCCGACTACAAGGACCACGACGGCGAC
TACAAGGACCACGACATCGACTACAAGGACGACGACGACAAGGGGCCCGTTTAAACCCGCTGATCAGCCT
CGACTGTGCCTTCTAGTTGCCAGCCATCTGTTGTTTGCCCCTCCCCCGTGCCTTCCTTGACCCTGGAAGG
TGCCACTCCCACTGTCCTTTCCTAATAAAATGAGGAAATTGCATCGCATTGTCTGAGTAGGTGTCATTCT
ATTCTGGGGGGTGGGGTGGGGCAGGACAGCAAGGGGGAGGATTGGGAAGACAATAGCAGGCATGCTGGGG
ATGCGGTGGGCTCTATGGCTTCTGAGGCGGAAAGAACCAGCTGGGGCTCTAGGGGGTATCCCC
[124 nt withheld, positions 3424-3547]
C
[91 nt withheld, positions 3549-3639]
A
[49 nt withheld, positions 3641-3689]
CCTTTGACGTTGGAGTCCACGTTCTTT
[37 nt withheld, positions 3717-3753]
ACCCTATCTCGGTCTATTCTTTTGATTTATAAGGGATTTTGCCGATTTCGGCCTATTGGTTAAAAAATGA
GCTGATTTAACAAAAATTTAACGCGAATTAATTCTGTGGAATGTGTGTCAGTTAGGGTGTGGAAAGTCCC
CAGGCTCCCCAGCAGGCAGAAGTATGCAAAGCATGCATCTCAATTAGTCAGCAACCAGGTGTGGAAAGTC
CCCAGGCTCCCCAGCAGGCAGAAGTATGCAAAGCATGCATCTCAATTAGTCAGCAACCATAGTCCCGCCC
CTAACTCCGCCCATCCCGCCCCTAACTCCGCCCAGTTCCGCCCATTCTCCGCCCCATGGCTGACTAATTT
TTTTTATTTATGCAGAGGCCGAGGCCGCCTCTGCCTCTGAGCTATTCCAGAAGTAGTGAGGAGGCTTTTT
TGGAGGCCTAGGCTTTTGCAAAAAGCTCCCGGGAGCTTGTATATCCATTTTCGGATCTGATCAGCACGTG
TTGACAATTAATCATCGGCATAGTATATCGGCATAGTATAATACGACAAGGTGAGGAACTAAACCATGGC
CAAGTTGACCAGTGCCGTTCCGGTGCTCACCGCGCGCGACGTCGCCGGAGCGGTCGAGTTCTGGACCGAC
CGGCTCGGGTTCTCCCGGGACTTCGTGGAGGACGACTTCGCCGGTGTGGTCCGGGACGACGTGACCCTGT
TCATCAGCGCGGTCCAGGACCAGGTGGTGCCGGACAACACCCTGGCCTGGGTGTGGGTGCGCGGCCTGGA
CGAGCTGTACGCCGAGTGGTCGGAGGTCGTGTCCACGAACTTCCGGGACGCCTCCGGGCCGGCCATGACC
GAGATCGGCGAGCAGCCGTGGGGGCGGGAGTTCGCCCTGCGCGACCCGGCCGGCAACTGCGTGCACTTCG
TGGCCGAGGAGCAGGACTGACACGTGCTACGAGATTTCGATTCCACCGCCGCCTTCTATGAAAGGTTGGG
CTTCGGAATCGTTTTCCGGGACGCCGGCTGGATGATCCTCCAGCGCGGGGATCTCATGCTGGAGTTCTTC
GCCCACCCCAACTTGTTTATTGCAGCTTATAATGGTTACAAATAAAGCAATAGCATCACAAATTTCACAA
ATAAAGCATTTTTTTCACTGCATTCTAGTTGTGGTTTGTCCAAACTCATCAATGTATCTTATCATGTCTG
TATACCGTCGACCTCTAGCTAGAGCTTGGCGTAATCATGGTCATAGCTGTTTCCTGTGTGAAATTGTTAT
CCGCTCACAATTCCACACAACATACGAGCCGGAAGCATAAAGTGTAAAGCCTGGGGTGCCTAATGAGTGA
GCTAACTCACATTAATTGCGTTGCGCTCACTGCCCGCTTTCCAGTCGGGAAACCTGTCGTGCCAGCTGCA
TTAATGAATCGGCCAACGCGCGGGGAGAGGCGGTTTGCGTATTGGGCGCTCTTCCGCTTCCTCGCTCACT
GACTCGCTGCGCTCGGTCGTTCGGCTGCGGCGAGCGGTATCAGCTCACTCAAAGGCGGTAATACGGTTAT
CCACAGAATCAGGGGATAACGCAGGAAAGAACATGTGAGCAAAAGGCCAGCAAAAGGCCAGGAACCGTAA
AAAGGCCGCGTTGCTGGCGTTTTTCCATAGGCTCCGCCCCCCTGACGAGCATCACAAAAATCGACGCTCA
AGTCAGAGGTGGCGAAACCCGACAGGACTATAAAGATACCAGGCGTTTCCCCCTGGAAGCTCCCTCGTGC
GCTCTCCTGTTCCGACCCTGCCGCTTACCGGATACCTGTCCGCCTTTCTCCCTTCGGGAAGCGTGGCGCT
TTCTCATAGCTCACGCTGTAGGTATCTCAGTTCGGTGTAGGTCGTTCGCTCCAAGCTGGGCTGTGTGCAC
GAACCCCCCGTTCAGCCCGACCGCTGCGCCTTATCCGGTAACTATCGTCTTGAGTCCAACCCGGTAAGAC
ACGACTTATCGCCACTGGCAGCAGCCACTGGTAACAGGATTAGCAGAGCGAGGTATGTAGGCGGTGCTAC
AGAGTTCTTGAAGTGGTGGCCTAACTACGGCTACACTAGAAGAACAGTATTTGGTATCTGCGCTCTGCTG
AAGCCAGTTACCTTCGGAAAAAGAGTTGGTAGCTCTTGATCCGGCAAACAAACCACCGCTGGTAGCGGTG
GTTTTTTTGTTTGCAAGCAGCAGATTACGCGCAGAAAAAAAGGATCTCAAGAAGATCCTTTGATCTTTTC
TACGGGGTCTGACGCTCAGTGGAACGAAAACTCACGTTAAGGGATTTTGGTCATGAGATTATCAAAAAGG
ATCTTCACCTAGATCCTTTTAAATTAAAAATGAAGTTTTAAATCAATCTAAAGTATATATGAGTAAACTT
GGTCTGACAGTTACCAATGCTTAATCAGTGAGGCACCTATCTCAGCGATCTGTCTATTTCGTTCATCCAT
AGTTGCCTGACTCCCCGTCGTGTAGATAACTACGATACGGGAGGGCTTACCATCTGGCCCCAGTGCTGCA
ATGATACCGCGAGACCCACGCTCACCGGCTCCAGATTTATCAGCAATAAACCAGCCAGCCGGAAGGGCCG
AGCGCAGAAGTGGTCCTGCAACTTTATCCGCCTCCATCCAGTCTATTAATTGTTGCCGGGAAGCTAGAGT
AAGTAGTTCGCCAGTTAATAGTTTGCGCAACGTTGTTGCCATTGCTACAGGCATCGTGGTGTCACGCTCG
TCGTTTGGTATGGCTTCATTCAGCTCCGGTTCCCAACGATCAAGGCGAGTTACATGATCCCCCATGTTGT
GCAAAAAAGCGGTTAGCTCCTTCGGTCCTCCGATCGTTGTCAGAAGTAAGTTGGCCGCAGTGTTATCACT
CATGGTTATGGCAGCACTGCATAATTCTCTTACTGTCATGCCATCCGTAAGATGCTTTTCTGTGACTGGT
GAGTACTCAACCAAGTCATTCTGAGAATAGTGTATGCGGCGACCGAGTTGCTCTTGCCCGGCGTCAATAC
GGGATAATACCGCGCCACATAGCAGAACTTTAAAAGTGCTCATCATTGGAAAACGTTCTTCGGGGCGAAA
ACTCTCAAGGATCTTACCGCTGTTGAGATCCAGTTCGATGTAACCCACTCGTGCACCCAACTGATCTTCA
GCATCTTTTACTTTCACCAGCGTTTCTGGGTGAGCAAAAACAGGAAGGCAAAATGCCGCAAAAAAGGGAA
TAAGGGCGACACGGAAATGTTGAATACTCATACTCTTCCTTTTTCAATATTATTGAAGCATTTATCAGGG
TTATTGTCTCATGAGCGGATACATATTTGAATGTATTTAGAAAAATAAACAAATAGGGGTTCCGCGCACA
TTTCCCCGAAAAGTGCCACCTGACGTCGACGGATCGGGAGATCTCCCGATCCCCTATGGTGCACTCTCAG
TACAATCTGCTCTGATGCCGCATAGTTAAGCCAGTATCTGCTCCCTGCTTGTGTGTTGGAGGTCGCTGAG
TAGTGCGCGAGCAAAATTTAAGCTACAACAAGGCAAGGCTTGACCGACAATTGCATGAAGAATCTGCTTA
GGGTTAGGCGTTTTGCGCTGCTTCGCGATGTACGGGCCAGATATACGCGTT
Features (pLannotate 1.2.2; 23 found; start..end, strand, type, name):
      1..380     +  enhancer       CMV enhancer: human cytomegalovirus immediate early enhancer
    381..584     +  promoter       CMV promoter: human cytomegalovirus (CMV) immediate early promoter
    586..605     +  promoter       PLtetO-1 promoter (fragment): modified phage lambda PL promoter with tet operator sites (Lutz and Bujard, 1997)
    607..626     +  promoter       PLtetO-1 promoter (fragment): modified phage lambda PL promoter with tet operator sites (Lutz and Bujard, 1997)
    634..667     +  promoter       TRE3GV promoter (fragment): 3rd-generation Tet-responsive promoter that can be activated by binding of Tet-On® 3G, optimized for retroviral and lentiviral vectors
    768..3023    +  CDS            ORF24: ORF24_HHV8P - Protein inferred from homology: Swiss-Prot protein existence level 3. From Human herpesvirus 8 type P (isolate GK18) (HHV-8) (Kaposi's sarcoma-associated herpesvirus).
   3102..3122    +  CDS            FLAG (fragment): FLAG® epitope tag, followed by an enterokinase cleavage site
   3154..3378    +  polyA_signal   bGH poly(A) signal: bovine growth hormone polyadenylation signal
   3382..3403    +  promoter       SV40 promoter (fragment): SV40 enhancer and early promoter
   3424..3852    +  rep_origin     f1 ori (sequence partly withheld): f1 bacteriophage origin of replication; arrow indicates direction of (+) strand synthesis
   3866..4195    +  promoter       SV40 promoter: SV40 enhancer and early promoter
   4243..4290    +  promoter       EM7 promoter: synthetic bacterial promoter&nbsp
   4309..4683    +  CDS            BleoR: antibiotic-binding protein; Sh ble from Streptoalloteichus hindustanus; confers resistance to bleomycin, phleomycin, and Zeocin™
   4693..4818    +  CDS            ble (fragment): BLE_KLEPN - Experimental evidence at protein level: Swiss-Prot protein existence level 1. Binding protein with a strong affinity to the bleomycin family of antibiotics. Binds to CL990; an antimitotic-antibiotic compound. From Klebsiella pneumoniae.
   4813..4934    +  polyA_signal   SV40 poly(A) signal: SV40 polyadenylation signal
   5007..5023    -  protein_bind   lac operator: The lac repressor binds to the lac operator to inhibit transcription in E. coli. This inhibition can be relieved by adding lactose or isopropyl-β-D-thiogalactopyranoside (IPTG). lac repressor encoded by lacI
   5031..5061    -  promoter       lac promoter: promoter for the E. coli lac operon
   5076..5097    -  protein_bind   CAP binding site: CAP binding activates transcription in the presence of cAMP. E. coli catabolite activator protein
   5110..5202    -  CDS            lacI (fragment): lac repressor; lacI; The lac repressor binds to the lac operator to inhibit transcription in E. coli. This inhibition can be relieved by adding lactose or isopropyl-β-D-thiogalactopyranoside (IPTG).
   5385..5973    -  rep_origin     ori: high-copy-number ColE1/pMB1/pBR322/pUC origin of replication
   6144..7004    -  CDS            AmpR: β-lactamase; bla; confers resistance to ampicillin, carbenicillin, and related antibiotics
   7005..7109    -  promoter       AmpR promoter: bla
   7168..7220    -  misc_feature   bom (fragment): basis of mobility region from pBR322
