[The description below was written by a language model from this plasmid's Addgene catalogue record and pLannotate feature annotations shown in this document.]
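Description:
pcDNA4/TO-ORF24 R68A-3xFLAG is a mammalian expression plasmid of about 7.4 kb, built on the Invitrogen pcDNA4/TO backbone. It encodes full-length ORF24 from Kaposi's sarcoma-associated herpesvirus (KSHV/HHV-8) with arginine 68 changed to alanine. The 2,256 bp ORF24 coding sequence sits downstream of the human CMV immediate-early enhancer and promoter. Two short tet operator matches follow the promoter; the annotation software labels them as PLtetO-1 and TRE3GV fragments. This is the CMV/TetO2 arrangement typical of the "TO" backbone. Expression is constitutive in ordinary cells, while in cells that supply the Tet repressor it is held off until tetracycline or doxycycline is added. The reading frame continues into a C-terminal 3xFLAG epitope supplied by the backbone, of which the annotation recognises only one FLAG fragment, and it ends at the bovine growth hormone polyadenylation signal.

In E. coli the plasmid is propagated through a high-copy ColE1/pUC-type origin with ampicillin resistance (bla), and an f1 origin is also present. Mammalian selection relies on the Sh ble Zeocin resistance gene. It is driven by the SV40 early promoter in mammalian cells and by the EM7 promoter in bacteria, and is followed by an SV40 poly(A) signal. The lac promoter/operator and lacI fragments are backbone remnants.

The two sequence records, one from the depositor and one from repository sequencing, differ by only three nucleotides in length and show the same feature layout. The associated study concerns the gammaherpesviral TATA-box-binding protein and its interaction with the RNA polymerase II CTD in late gene transcription. The R68A point mutant therefore presumably serves to test ORF24 function alongside the wild-type protein, with the FLAG tag allowing detection or immunoprecipitation, although the record does not state what the mutation does.
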