Addgene plasmid #138431: pcDNA4/TO-ORF24 R68A-3xFLAG
Purpose: Expresses full-length ORF24 R68A with a C-terminal 3xFLAG tag in mammalian cells
Depositing lab: Britt Glaunsinger. Depositing organization: University of California, Berkeley. Publication: The gammaherpesviral TATA-box-binding protein directly interacts with the CTD of host RNA Pol II to direct late gene transcription. Castaneda AF, Didychuk AL, Louder RK, McCollum CO, Davis ZH, Nogales E, Glaunsinger BA. PLoS Pathog. 2020 Sep 4;16(9):e1008843. doi: 10.1371/journal.ppat.1008843. eCollection 2020 Sep. PubMed 32886723.
Backbone
  Vector backbone: pcDNA4/TO
  Backbone manufacturer: Invitrogen
  Backbone size w/o insert (bp): 5112
  Total vector size (bp): 7374
  Vector type: Mammalian Expression
  Selectable markers: Zeocin
Growth in bacteria
  Bacterial resistance: Ampicillin, 100 μg/mL
  Growth temperature: 37°C
  Growth strain: DH5alpha
  Copy number: High Copy
Gene/Insert
  Gene/Insert name: ORF24
  Species: KSHV (HHV-8)
  Insert size (bp): 2256
  Mutation: Amino acid R68 mutated to alanine
  Entrez Gene: ORF24 (a.k.a. HHV8GK18_gp27)
  Promoter: CMV
  Tag / fusion protein: FLAG (C terminal on backbone)
  Cloning method: Unknown
  Sequencing primers: 5′ CGCAAATGGGCGGTAGGCGTG; 3′ TAGAAGGCACAGTCGAGG
Terms and licenses: Academic/Nonprofit Terms; Industry Terms: Not Available to Industry
How to cite: pcDNA4/TO-ORF24 R68A-3xFLAG was a gift from Britt Glaunsinger (Addgene plasmid # 138431 ; http://n2t.net/addgene:138431 ; RRID:Addgene_138431)
